Addgene plasmid #169474: mGFAP-Halo
Purpose: the host vector was obtained by substitution of the EGFP tag from a pEGFP-N3-mGFAP plasmid for a HaloTag using BamHI and NotI restriction sites
Depositing lab: Federico Herrera. Depositing organization: Universidade de Lisboa, Faculdade de Ciencias. Publication: New tools for the visualization of glial fibrillary acidic protein in living cells. Letra-Vilela R, Quiteres R, Murtinheira F, Crevenna A, Hensel Z, Herrera F. Experimental Results (2020), Volume 1, e4, 1–8 10.1017/exp.2020.1.
Backbone
  Vector backbone: pcDNA3.1
  Vector type: Mammalian Expression
Growth in bacteria
  Bacterial resistance: Ampicillin, 100 μg/mL
  Growth temperature: 37°C
  Growth strain: DH5alpha
  Copy number: High Copy
Gene/Insert
  Gene/Insert name: GFAP
  Species: M. musculus (mouse)
  Mutation: Changed R 236 to H
  Entrez Gene: Gfap
  Tag / fusion protein: HaloTag
Terms and licenses: Academic/Nonprofit Terms; Industry Terms: Not Available to Industry
How to cite: mGFAP-Halo was a gift from Federico Herrera (Addgene plasmid # 169474 ; http://n2t.net/addgene:169474 ; RRID:Addgene_169474)
