[The description below was written by a language model from this plasmid's Addgene catalogue record and pLannotate feature annotations shown in this document.]
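Description:
mGFAP-Halo is a mammalian expression plasmid encoding mouse glial fibrillary acidic protein (GFAP), the class III intermediate filament characteristic of astrocytes, fused at its C-terminus to HaloTag. According to the record, it was made by replacing the EGFP tag of a pEGFP-N3-mGFAP plasmid with HaloTag through BamHI and NotI sites. In the sequenced 6.2 kb construct, the human CMV immediate early enhancer and promoter drive the Gfap coding sequence. A short multiple-cloning-site remnant joins it to the HaloTag open reading frame, and an SV40 polyadenylation signal follows. The catalogue lists an R236H substitution in GFAP, although the feature table does not itself confirm this change. HaloTag is a modified bacterial dehalogenase that bonds covalently to chloroalkane ligands, so the fusion can be labelled with cell-permeable fluorescent dyes of different colours. This suits the stated aim of visualising GFAP filaments in living cells.

The catalogue fields and the sequence annotation disagree about the backbone and selection. The entry names pcDNA3.1 as the backbone and ampicillin as the bacterial resistance. The annotated features instead match a pEGFP-N-type vector: an AmpR (bla) promoter and the SV40 early promoter sit in tandem upstream of a Tn5 NeoR/KanR gene with an HSV TK polyadenylation signal, and no beta-lactamase coding sequence is annotated. That arrangement would normally give kanamycin resistance in bacteria and G418 selection in mammalian cells, so the listed ampicillin marker should be treated with caution. A high-copy ColE1/pUC-type origin supports propagation in E. coli, and an f1 origin is also present.
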