Features (pLannotate 1.2.2; 16 found; start..end, strand, type, name):
     77..380     +  enhancer       CMV enhancer: human cytomegalovirus immediate early enhancer
    381..584     +  promoter       CMV promoter: human cytomegalovirus (CMV) immediate early promoter
    607..650     +  misc_feature   MCS (fragment): multiple cloning site
    663..1952    +  CDS            Gfap: GFAP_MOUSE - Experimental evidence at protein level: Swiss-Prot protein existence level 1. GFAP, a class-III intermediate filament, is a cell-specific marker that, during the development of the central nervous system, distinguishes astrocytes from other glial cells. From Mus musculus (Mouse).
   1955..1991    +  misc_feature   MCS (fragment): multiple cloning site
   1992..2882    +  CDS            HaloTag®: modified bacterial dehalogenase that forms covalent bonds with chloroalkane derivatives
   2901..2984    +  CDS            large T antigen (fragment): large T antigen from SV40 (simian virus 40)
   3007..3128    +  polyA_signal   SV40 poly(A) signal: SV40 polyadenylation signal
   3162..3590    -  rep_origin     f1 ori (sequence partly withheld): f1 bacteriophage origin of replication; arrow indicates direction of (+) strand synthesis
   3617..3721    +  promoter       AmpR promoter: bla
   3723..4080    +  promoter       SV40 promoter: SV40 enhancer and early promoter
   4115..4909    +  CDS            NeoR/KanR: aminoglycoside phosphotransferase from Tn5; aph(3')-II (or nptII); confers resistance to neomycin, kanamycin, and G418 (Geneticin®)
   4930..5082    +  CDS            ble (fragment): BLE_KLEPN - Experimental evidence at protein level: Swiss-Prot protein existence level 1. Binding protein with a strong affinity to the bleomycin family of antibiotics. Binds to CL990; an antimitotic-antibiotic compound. From Klebsiella pneumoniae.
   5141..5188    +  polyA_signal   HSV TK poly(A) signal: herpes simplex virus thymidine kinase polyadenylation signal (Cole and Stacy, 1985)
   5279..5295    -  polyA_signal   bGH poly(A) signal (fragment): bovine growth hormone polyadenylation signal
   5517..6105    +  rep_origin     ori: high-copy-number ColE1/pMB1/pBR322/pUC origin of replication
>Addgene plasmid #169474 | mGFAP-Halo | addgene full sequence | sequence record 334721 | Addgene NGS Result
TATTACCGCCATGCATTAGTTATTAATAGTAATCAATTACGGGGTCATTAGTTCATAGCCCATATATGGA
GTTCCGCGTTACATAACTTACGGTAAATGGCCCGCCTGGCTGACCGCCCAACGACCCCCGCCCATTGACG
TCAATAATGACGTATGTTCCCATAGTAACGCCAATAGGGACTTTCCATTGACGTCAATGGGTGGAGTATT
TACGGTAAACTGCCCACTTGGCAGTACATCAAGTGTATCATATGCCAAGTACGCCCCCTATTGACGTCAA
TGACGGTAAATGGCCCGCCTGGCATTATGCCCAGTACATGACCTTATGGGACTTTCCTACTTGGCAGTAC
ATCTACGTATTAGTCATCGCTATTACCATGGTGATGCGGTTTTGGCAGTACATCAATGGGCGTGGATAGC
GGTTTGACTCACGGGGATTTCCAAGTCTCCACCCCATTGACGTCAATGGGAGTTTGTTTTGGCACCAAAA
TCAACGGGACTTTCCAAAATGTCGTAACAACTCCGCCCCATTGACGCAAATGGGCGGTAGGCGTGTACGG
TGGGAGGTCTATATAAGCAGAGCTGGTTTAGTGAACCGTCAGATCCGCTAGCGCTACCGGACTCAGATCT
CGAGCTCAAGCTTCGAATTCAGGCAGGGCAGGATGGAGCGGAGACGCATCACCTCTGCGCGCCGCTCCTA
TGCCTCCGAGACGGTGGTCAGGGGCCTCGGTCCTAGTCGACAACTGGGTACCATGCCACGCTTCTCCTTG
TCTCGAATGACTCCTCCACTCCCTGCCAGGGTGGACTTCTCCCTGGCCGGGGCGCTCAATGCTGGCTTCA
AGGAGACACGGGCGAGCGAGCGTGCAGAGATGATGGAGCTCAATGACCGCTTTGCTAGCTACATCGAGAA
GGTCCGCTTCCTGGAACAGCAAAACAAGGCGCTGGCAGCTGAACTGAACCAGCTTCGAGCCAAGGAGCCC
ACCAAACTGGCTGATGTCTACCAGGCGGAGCTTCGGGAGCTGCGGCTGCGGCTGGACCAGCTTACGGCCA
ACAGTGCCCGGCTGGAGGTGGAGAGGGACAACTTTGCACAGGACCTCGGCACCCTGAGGCAGAAGCTCCA
AGATGAAACCAACCTGAGGCTGGAGGCAGAGAACAACCTGGCTGCGTATAGACAGGAGGCAGATGAAGCC
ACCCTGGCTCGTGTGGATTTGGAGAGAAAGGTTGAATCGCTGGAGGAGGAGATCCAGTTCTTAAGGAAGA
TCTATGAGGAGGAAGTTCGAGAACTCCGGGAGCAGCTGGCCCAACAGCAGGTCCACGTGGAGATGGATGT
GGCCAAGCCAGACCTCACAGCGGCCCTGAGAGAGATTCGCACTCAATACGAGGCAGTGGCCACCAGTAAC
ATGCAAGAGACAGAGGAGTGGTATCGGTCTAAGTTTGCAGACCTCACAGACGCTGCGTCCCGCAACGCAG
AGCTGCTCCGCCAAGCCAAGCACGAAGCTAACGACTATCGCCGCCAACTGCAGGCCTTGACCTGCGATCT
GGAGTCCCTGCGCGGCACGAACGAGTCCCTAGAGCGGCAAATGCGCGAACAGGAAGAGCGCCATGCGCGG
GAGTCGGCCAGTTACCAGGAGGCACTTGCTCGGCTGGAGGAAGAGGGCCAAAGCCTCAAGGAGGAGATGG
CCCGCCACCTGCAGGAGTACCAGGATCTACTCAACGTTAAGCTAGCCCTGGACATCGAGATCGCCACCTA
CAGGAAATTGCTGGAGGGCGAAGAAAACCGCATCACCATTCCTGTACAGACTTTCTCCAACCTCCAGATC
CGAGAAACCAGCCTGGACACCAAATCCGTGTCAGAAGGCCACCTCAAGAGGAACATCGTGGTAAAGACTG
TGGAGATGCGGGATGGTGAGGTCATTAAGGACTCGAAGCAGGAGCACAAGGACGTGGTGATGCAGAATTC
TGCAGTCGACGGTACCGCGGGCCCGGGATCCATGGCAGAAATCGGTACTGGCTTTCCATTCGACCCCCAT
TATGTGGAAGTCCTGGGCGAGCGCATGCACTACGTCGATGTTGGTCCGCGCGATGGCACCCCTGTGCTGT
TCCTGCACGGTAACCCGACCTCCTCCTACGTGTGGCGCAACATCATCCCGCATGTTGCACCGACCCATCG
CTGCATTGCTCCAGACCTGATCGGTATGGGCAAATCCGACAAACCAGACCTGGGTTATTTCTTCGACGAC
CACGTCCGCTTCATGGATGCCTTCATCGAAGCCCTGGGTCTGGAAGAGGTCGTCCTGGTCATTCACGACT
GGGGCTCCGCTCTGGGTTTCCACTGGGCCAAGCGCAATCCAGAGCGCGTCAAAGGTATTGCATTTATGGA
GTTCATCCGCCCTATCCCGACCTGGGACGAATGGCCAGAATTTGCCCGCGAGACCTTCCAGGCCTTCCGC
ACCACCGACGTCGGCCGCAAGCTGATCATCGATCAGAACGTTTTTATCGAGGGTACGCTGCCGATGGGTG
TCGTCCGCCCGCTGACTGAAGTCGAGATGGACCATTACCGCGAGCCGTTCCTGAATCCTGTTGACCGCGA
GCCACTGTGGCGCTTCCCAAACGAGCTGCCAATCGCCGGTGAGCCAGCGAACATCGTCGCGCTGGTCGAA
GAATACATGGACTGGCTGCACCAGTCCCCTGTCCCGAAGCTGCTGTTCTGGGGCACCCCAGGCGTTCTGA
TCCCACCGGCCGAAGCCGCTCGCCTGGCCAAAAGCCTGCCTAACTGCAAGGCTGTGGACATCGGCCCGGG
TCTGAATCTGCTGCAAGAAGACAACCCGGACCTGATCGGCAGCGAGATCGCGCGCTGGCTGTCGACGCTC
GAGATTTCCGGCTAAGCGGCCGCGACTCTAGATCATAATCAGCCATACCACATTTGTAGAGGTTTTACTT
GCTTTAAAAAACCTCCCACACCTCCCCCTGAACCTGAAACATAAAATGAATGCAATTGTTGTTGTTAACT
TGTTTATTGCAGCTTATAATGGTTACAAATAAAGCAATAGCATCACAAATTTCACAAATAAAGCATTTTT
TTCACTGCATTCTAGTTGTGGTTTGTCCAAACTCATCAATGTATCTTAAGGCGTAAATTGTAAGCGTTAA
TATTTTGTTAAAATTCGCGTTAAATTTTTGTTAAATCAGCTCATTTTTTAACCAATAGGCCGAAATCGGC
AAAATCCCTTATAAATCAAAAGAATAGACCGAGATAGGGT
[37 nt withheld, positions 3261-3297]
AAAGAACGTGGACTCCAACGTCAAAGG
[49 nt withheld, positions 3325-3373]
T
[91 nt withheld, positions 3375-3465]
G
[124 nt withheld, positions 3467-3590]
CAGGTGGCACTTTTCGGGGAAATGTGCGCGGAACCCCTATTTGTTTATTTTTCTAAATACATTCAAATAT
GTATCCGCTCATGAGACAATAACCCTGATAAATGCTTCAATAATATTGAAAAAGGAAGAGTCCTGAGGCG
GAAAGAACCAGCTGTGGAATGTGTGTCAGTTAGGGTGTGGAAAGTCCCCAGGCTCCCCAGCAGGCAGAAG
TATGCAAAGCATGCATCTCAATTAGTCAGCAACCAGGTGTGGAAAGTCCCCAGGCTCCCCAGCAGGCAGA
AGTATGCAAAGCATGCATCTCAATTAGTCAGCAACCATAGTCCCGCCCCTAACTCCGCCCATCCCGCCCC
TAACTCCGCCCAGTTCCGCCCATTCTCCGCCCCATGGCTGACTAATTTTTTTTATTTATGCAGAGGCCGA
GGCCGCCTCGGCCTCTGAGCTATTCCAGAAGTAGTGAGGAGGCTTTTTTGGAGGCCTAGGCTTTTGCAAA
GATCGATCAAGAGACAGGATGAGGATCGTTTCGCATGATTGAACAAGATGGATTGCACGCAGGTTCTCCG
GCCGCTTGGGTGGAGAGGCTATTCGGCTATGACTGGGCACAACAGACAATCGGCTGCTCTGATGCCGCCG
TGTTCCGGCTGTCAGCGCAGGGGCGCCCGGTTCTTTTTGTCAAGACCGACCTGTCCGGTGCCCTGAATGA
ACTGCAAGACGAGGCAGCGCGGCTATCGTGGCTGGCCACGACGGGCGTTCCTTGCGCAGCTGTGCTCGAC
GTTGTCACTGAAGCGGGAAGGGACTGGCTGCTATTGGGCGAAGTGCCGGGGCAGGATCTCCTGTCATCTC
ACCTTGCTCCTGCCGAGAAAGTATCCATCATGGCTGATGCAATGCGGCGGCTGCATACGCTTGATCCGGC
TACCTGCCCATTCGACCACCAAGCGAAACATCGCATCGAGCGAGCACGTACTCGGATGGAAGCCGGTCTT
GTCGATCAGGATGATCTGGACGAAGAGCATCAGGGGCTCGCGCCAGCCGAACTGTTCGCCAGGCTCAAGG
CGAGCATGCCCGACGGCGAGGATCTCGTCGTGACCCATGGCGATGCCTGCTTGCCGAATATCATGGTGGA
AAATGGCCGCTTTTCTGGATTCATCGACTGTGGCCGGCTGGGTGTGGCGGACCGCTATCAGGACATAGCG
TTGGCTACCCGTGATATTGCTGAAGAGCTTGGCGGCGAATGGGCTGACCGCTTCCTCGTGCTTTACGGTA
TCGCCGCTCCCGATTCGCAGCGCATCGCCTTCTATCGCCTTCTTGACGAGTTCTTCTGAGCGGGACTCTG
GGGTTCGAAATGACCGACCAAGCGACGCCCAACCTGCCATCACGAGATTTCGATTCCACCGCCGCCTTCT
ATGAAAGGTTGGGCTTCGGAATCGTTTTCCGGGACGCCGGCTGGATGATCCTCCAGCGCGGGGATCTCAT
GCTGGAGTTCTTCGCCCACCCTAGGGGGAGGCTAACTGAAACACGGAAGGAGACAATACCGGAAGGAACC
CGCGCTATGACGGCAATAAAAAGACAGAATAAAACGCACGGTGTTGGGTCGTTTGTTCATAAACGCGGGG
TTCGGTCCCAGGGCTGGCACTCTGTCGATACCCCACCGAGACCCCATTGGGGCCAATACGCCCGCGTTTC
TTCCTTTTCCCCACCCCACCCCCCAAGTTCGGGTGAAGGCCCAGGGCTCGCAGCCAACGTCGGGGCGGCA
GGCCCTGCCATAGCCTCAGGTTACTCATATATACTTTAGATTGATTTAAAACTTCATTTTTAATTTAAAA
GGATCTAGGTGAAGATCCTTTTTGATAATCTCATGACCAAAATCCCTTAACGTGAGTTTTCGTTCCACTG
AGCGTCAGACCCCGTAGAAAAGATCAAAGGATCTTCTTGAGATCCTTTTTTTCTGCGCGTAATCTGCTGC
TTGCAAACAAAAAAACCACCGCTACCAGCGGTGGTTTGTTTGCCGGATCAAGAGCTACCAACTCTTTTTC
CGAAGGTAACTGGCTTCAGCAGAGCGCAGATACCAAATACTGTTCTTCTAGTGTAGCCGTAGTTAGGCCA
CCACTTCAAGAACTCTGTAGCACCGCCTACATACCTCGCTCTGCTAATCCTGTTACCAGTGGCTGCTGCC
AGTGGCGATAAGTCGTGTCTTACCGGGTTGGACTCAAGACGATAGTTACCGGATAAGGCGCAGCGGTCGG
GCTGAACGGGGGGTTCGTGCACACAGCCCAGCTTGGAGCGAACGACCTACACCGAACTGAGATACCTACA
GCGTGAGCTATGAGAAAGCGCCACGCTTCCCGAAGGGAGAAAGGCGGACAGGTATCCGGTAAGCGGCAGG
GTCGGAACAGGAGAGCGCACGAGGGAGCTTCCAGGGGGAAACGCCTGGTATCTTTATAGTCCTGTCGGGT
TTCGCCACCTCTGACTTGAGCGTCGATTTTTGTGATGCTCGTCAGGGGGGCGGAGCCTATGGAAAAACGC
CAGCAACGCGGCCTTTTTACGGTTCCTGGCCTTTTGCTGGCCTTTTGCTCACATGTTCTTTCCTGCGTTA
TCCCCTGATTCTGTGGATAACCG
